>Addgene plasmid #30311 | pET23-CBD | addgene partial sequence | sequence record 35476 | 30311 with T7-term
TAGCAGCCGGATCTCAGTGGTGGTGGTGGTGGTGCTCGAGAGATGGCGGTGGGGGCGGCGGAAGTGGCTC
CTGGCGCCTCATCTCCTGCCGCACAGCCTCCAGCCCACCCTGGTCCTCAATGAAGTCGTAGATAAGTTTA
GAGGTCTCGGCGTCGGTGAGCTGGGCCTCGCTGATTCCTGCCCTGGAGAACAGACTCCGCAGATCTGGGT
CGAGGTTGTTCACGTCAAATCCATTCTGGGGGTCCCACCCCACGTGGCTGACATGCTTGAATCCACTGGG
TGCACCAATATCAGCTTTGCTGATCTTCTTCTTCCCTGAGCGTTTCTTATCAGCTGGGCTAGGTCCAGGT
GCTGGGAGCCCACGGTATCGTGAACTCGTGATGTCAGGGTTCTGGATGTCCATGGTATATCTCCTTCTTA
AAGTTAAACAAAATTATTTCTAGAGGGAAACCGTTGTGGTCTCCCTATAGTGAGTCGTATTAATTTCGCG
GGATCGAGATCTCGGGCAGCGTTGGGTCCTGGCCACGGGTGCGCATGATCGTGCTCCTGTCGTTGAGGAC
CCGGCTAGGCTGGCGGGGTTGCCTTACTGGTTAGCAGAATGAATCACCGATACGCGAGCGAACGTGAAGC
GACTGCTGCTGCAAAACGTCTGCGACCTGAGCAACAACATGAATGGTCTTCGGTTTCCGTGTTTCGTAAA
GTCTGGAAACGCGGAAGTCAGCGCCCTGCACCATTATGTTCCGGATCTGCATCGCAGGATGCTGCTGGCT
ACCCTGTGGAACACCTACATCTGTATTAACGAAGCGCTGGCATTGACCCTGAGTGATTTTTCTCTGGTCC
CGCCGCATCCATACCGCCAGTTGTTTACCCTCACAACGTTCCAGTAACCGGGCATGTTCATCATCAGTAA
CCCGTATCG
