[The description below was written by a language model from this plasmid's Addgene catalogue record.]
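Description:
pET23-CBD is a bacterial expression plasmid built on the pET23 backbone (about 3.6 kb without insert) that carries a roughly 360 bp fragment of the human WAS gene encoding the Cdc42-binding domain (CBD) of WASP. The fragment was inserted by restriction cloning between NcoI and XhoI, both of which remain intact, placing the coding sequence in frame with the backbone-encoded C-terminal His tag. The plasmid is selected with ampicillin, is recorded as low copy, and is maintained in a standard cloning strain of E. coli.

No feature table accompanies the record, so the regulatory elements are not explicitly listed. However, pET-series vectors generally drive expression from a T7 promoter, which is consistent with the T7 primer given for sequencing the 5′ end of the insert. Such vectors require a host that supplies T7 RNA polymerase for protein production, as distinct from the strain used for propagation. The C-terminal His tag allows the recombinant domain to be purified by immobilised metal affinity chromatography.

The record does not state an intended application. In general terms, the WASP CBD binds selectively to the active, GTP-bound form of Cdc42, so a purified, tagged version of this domain is the kind of reagent used as an affinity probe or as a component of biosensors for detecting Cdc42 activation. Distribution is limited to academic and nonprofit users.
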