Addgene plasmid #30311: pET23-CBD
Depositing lab: Klaus Hahn. Depositing organization: University of North Carolina at Chapel Hill.
Backbone
  Vector backbone: pET23
  Backbone size w/o insert (bp): 3600
  Vector type: Bacterial Expression
Growth in bacteria
  Bacterial resistance: Ampicillin, 100 μg/mL
  Growth temperature: 37°C
  Growth strain: DH5alpha
  Copy number: Low Copy
Gene/Insert
  Gene/Insert name: CBD (alt name: Cdc42 binding domain from wasp)
  Species: H. sapiens (human)
  Insert size (bp): 360
  GenBank ID: NM_000377
  Entrez Gene: WAS (a.k.a. IMD2, SCNX, THC, THC1, WASP, WASPA)
  Tag / fusion protein: His (C terminal on backbone)
  Cloning method: Restriction Enzyme; 5′ cloning site NcoI (not destroyed); 3′ cloning site XhoI (not destroyed)
  Sequencing primers: 5′ T7
Terms and licenses: Academic/Nonprofit Terms; Industry Terms: Not Available to Industry
How to cite: pET23-CBD was a gift from Klaus Hahn (Addgene plasmid # 30311 ; http://n2t.net/addgene:30311 ; RRID:Addgene_30311)
